Addgene plasmid #36699: TAL2260
Depositing lab: Keith Joung. Depositing organization: Massachusetts General Hospital. Publication: FLASH assembly of TALENs for high-throughput genome editing. Reyon D, Tsai SQ, Khayter C, Foden JA, Sander JD, Joung JK. Nat Biotechnol. 2012 Apr 8. doi: 10.1038/nbt.2170. PubMed 22484455.
Backbone
  Vector backbone: JDS78
  Backbone manufacturer: Joung lab (Addgene Plasmid # 32290)
  Backbone size w/o insert (bp): 6447
  Vector type: Mammalian, T7 for in vitro mRNA synthesis
Growth in bacteria
  Bacterial resistance: Ampicillin, 100 μg/mL
  Growth temperature: 37°C
  Growth strain: XL1 Blue
  Copy number: High Copy
Gene/Insert
  Gene/Insert name: BMPR1A-TALEN_Left (alt name: BMPR1A)
  Species: H. sapiens (human)
  Insert size (bp): 1640
  Entrez Gene: BMPR1A (a.k.a. 10q23del, ACVRLK3, ALK-3, ALK3, BMPR-1A, CD292, SKR5)
  Promoter: CMV
  Tag / fusion protein: 3X Flag (N terminal on backbone); WT FOKI (C terminal on backbone)
  Cloning method: Restriction Enzyme; 5′ cloning site BsmBI (destroyed during cloning); 3′ cloning site BsmBI (destroyed during cloning)
  Sequencing primers: 5′ CMV-F; 3′ BGH-rev
Terms and licenses: Academic/Nonprofit Terms; Industry Terms: Not Available to Industry
Depositor comments: Target binding site: TACAATTGAACAATGCCT It is strongly recommended that users perform a diagnostic digest to verify this plasmid prior to use. For example, a double digest of the plasmid with BamHI and KpnI should result in two bands at 2.2kb and 5.9kb.
How to cite: TAL2260 was a gift from Keith Joung (Addgene plasmid # 36699 ; http://n2t.net/addgene:36699 ; RRID:Addgene_36699)
