[The description below was written by a language model from this plasmid's Addgene catalogue record.]
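Description:
TAL2260 is a mammalian expression plasmid encoding the left monomer of a TALEN pair directed against the human BMPR1A gene (also known as ALK3). It is built on the JDS78 TALEN expression backbone, a high-copy plasmid propagated in E. coli under ampicillin selection. The roughly 1.6 kb insert is not BMPR1A coding sequence. It is an array of TAL effector DNA-binding repeats, assembled by the FLASH method, that specifies an 18-nucleotide binding site in the BMPR1A locus. The array was cloned between two BsmBI sites in the backbone. BsmBI is a type IIS enzyme that cuts outside its recognition sequence, which allows seamless in-frame joining, and both sites were destroyed during cloning.

The backbone supplies the remaining parts of the nuclease. A 3X FLAG epitope sits at the N terminus for detection, and a wild-type FokI cleavage domain is fused at the C terminus. Expression in mammalian cells is driven by the CMV promoter, and the vector type also lists a T7 promoter for in vitro synthesis of TALEN mRNA. The use of a BGH reverse sequencing primer suggests a BGH polyadenylation region downstream of the coding sequence, but no feature table is provided to confirm this or other backbone elements.

FokI cuts DNA only as a dimer, so this construct is meant to be co-delivered with a matching right-hand TALEN that binds the opposite strand across a spacer. Together they produce a targeted double-strand break at BMPR1A, which can be used for gene disruption through error-prone repair or for other genome editing in human cells. The record does not name the partner plasmid.
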