>Addgene plasmid #36699 | TAL2260 | depositor partial sequence | sequence record 45892 | TAL2260 sequence 1640 bps
GAACCTGACCCCAGACCAGGTAGTCGCAATCGCGTCGAACATTGGGGGAAAGCAAGCCCTGGAAACCGTG
CAAAGGTTGTTGCCGGTCCTTTGTCAAGACCACGGCCTTACACCGGAGCAAGTCGTGGCCATTGCATCCC
ACGACGGTGGCAAACAGGCTCTTGAGACGGTTCAGAGACTTCTCCCAGTTCTCTGTCAAGCCCACGGGCT
GACTCCCGATCAAGTTGTAGCGATTGCGTCGAACATTGGAGGGAAACAAGCATTGGAGACTGTCCAACGG
CTCCTTCCCGTGTTGTGTCAAGCCCACGGTTTGACGCCTGCACAAGTGGTCGCCATCGCCTCCAATATTG
GCGGTAAGCAGGCGCTGGAAACAGTACAGCGCCTGCTGCCTGTACTGTGCCAGGATCATGGACTGACCCC
AGACCAGGTAGTCGCAATCGCGTCAAACGGAGGGGGAAAGCAAGCCCTGGAAACCGTGCAAAGGTTGTTG
CCGGTCCTTTGTCAAGACCACGGCCTTACACCGGAGCAAGTCGTGGCCATTGCAAGCAATGGGGGTGGCA
AACAGGCTCTTGAGACGGTTCAGAGACTTCTCCCAGTTCTCTGTCAAGCCCACGGGCTGACTCCCGATCA
AGTTGTAGCGATTGCGAATAACAATGGAGGGAAACAAGCATTGGAGACTGTCCAACGGCTCCTTCCCGTG
TTGTGTCAAGCCCACGGTTTGACGCCTGCACAAGTGGTCGCCATCGCCTCCAATATTGGCGGTAAGCAGG
CGCTGGAAACAGTACAGCGCCTGCTGCCTGTACTGTGCCAGGATCATGGACTGACCCCAGACCAGGTAGT
CGCAATCGCGTCGAACATTGGGGGAAAGCAAGCCCTGGAAACCGTGCAAAGGTTGTTGCCGGTCCTTTGT
CAAGACCACGGCCTTACACCGGAGCAAGTCGTGGCCATTGCATCCCACGACGGTGGCAAACAGGCTCTTG
AGACGGTTCAGAGACTTCTCCCAGTTCTCTGTCAAGCCCACGGGCTGACTCCCGATCAAGTTGTAGCGAT
TGCGTCGAACATTGGAGGGAAACAAGCATTGGAGACTGTCCAACGGCTCCTTCCCGTGTTGTGTCAAGCC
CACGGTTTGACGCCTGCACAAGTGGTCGCCATCGCCTCCAATATTGGCGGTAAGCAGGCGCTGGAAACAG
TACAGCGCCTGCTGCCTGTACTGTGCCAGGATCATGGACTGACCCCAGACCAGGTAGTCGCAATCGCGTC
AAACGGAGGGGGAAAGCAAGCCCTGGAAACCGTGCAAAGGTTGTTGCCGGTCCTTTGTCAAGACCACGGC
CTTACACCGGAGCAAGTCGTGGCCATTGCAAATAATAACGGTGGCAAACAGGCTCTTGAGACGGTTCAGA
GACTTCTCCCAGTTCTCTGTCAAGCCCACGGGCTGACTCCCGATCAAGTTGTAGCGATTGCGTCGCATGA
CGGAGGGAAACAAGCATTGGAGACTGTCCAACGGCTCCTTCCCGTGTTGTGTCAAGCCCACGGTTTGACG
CCTGCACAAGTGGTCGCCATCGCCAGCCATGATGGCGGTAAGCAGGCGCTGGAAACAGTACAGCGCCTGC
TGCCTGTACTGTGCCAGGATCATGGACTGA
