>Addgene plasmid #36699 | TAL2260 | addgene partial sequence | sequence record 47984 | CMV-F 5'-CGCAAATGGGCGGTAGGCGTG-3'
ACTAGAGAACCCACTGCTTACTGGCTTATCGAAATTAATACGACTCACTATAGGGAGACCCAAGCTGGCT
AGCACCATGGACTACAAAGACCATGACGGTGATTATAAAGATCATGACATCGATTACAAGGATGACGATG
ACAAGATGGCCCCCAAGAAGAAGAGGAAGGTGGGCATTCACCGCGGGGTACCTATGGTGGACTTGAGGAC
ACTCGGTTATTCGCAACAGCAACAGGAGAAAATCAAGCCTAAGGTCAGGAGCACCGTCGCGCAACACCAC
GAGGCGCTTGTGGGGCATGGCTTCACTCATGCGCATATTGTCGCGCTTTCACAGCACCCTGCGGCGCTTG
GGACGGTGGCTGTCAAATACCAAGATATGATTGCGGCCCTGCCCGAAGCCACGCACGAGGCAATTGTAGG
GGTCGGTAAACAGTGGTCGGGAGCGCGAGCACTTGAGGCGCTGCTGACTGTGGCGGGTGAGCTTAGGGGG
CCTCCGCTCCAGCTCGACACCGGGCAGCTGCTGAAGATCGCGAAGAGAGGGGGAGTAACAGCGGTAGAGG
CAGTGCACGCCTGGCGCAATGCGCTCACCGGGGCCCCCTTGAACCTGACCCCAGACCAGGTAGTCGCAAT
CGCGTCGAACATTGGGGGAAAGCAAGCCCTGGAAACCGTGCAAAGGTTGTTGCCGGTCCTTTGTCAAGAC
CACGGCCTTACACCGGAGCAAGTCGTGGCCATTGCATCCCACGACGGTGGCAAACAGGCTCTTGAGACGG
TTCAGAGACTTCTCCCAGTTCTCTGTCAAGCCCACGGGCTGACTCCCGATCAAGTTGTAGCGATTGCGTC
GAACATTGGAGGGAAACAAGCATTGGAGACTGTCCAACGGCTCCTTCCCGTGTTGTGTCAAGCCC
